Addgene plasmid #113484: pcDNA5FRT/TO-PLAA-Strep-HA
Purpose: Expression of human PLAA with C-terminal strep-HA tag
Depositing lab: Hemmo Meyer. Depositing organization: Universitaet Duisburg-Essen. Publication: AP-SWATH reveals direct involvement of VCP/p97 in integrated stress response signaling through facilitating CReP/PPP1R15B degradation. Hulsmann J, Kravic B, Weith M, Gstaiger M, Aebersold RH, Collins BC, Meyer H. Mol Cell Proteomics. 2018 Mar 29. pii: RA117.000471. doi: 10.1074/mcp.RA117.000471. PubMed 29599191.
Backbone
  Vector backbone: pcDNA5-FRT-TO-cSH-GW
  Backbone manufacturer: Ruedi Aebersold
  Backbone size w/o insert (bp): 7017
  Vector type: Mammalian Expression
  Selectable markers: Hygromycin
Growth in bacteria
  Bacterial resistance: Ampicillin, 100 μg/mL
  Growth temperature: 37°C
  Growth strain: DH5alpha
  Copy number: High Copy
Gene/Insert
  Gene/Insert name: PLAA (alt names: PLAP; phospholipase A-2-activating protein)
  Species: H. sapiens (human)
  Mutation: wildtype without stop codon
  Entrez Gene: PLAA (a.k.a. DOA1, NDMSBA, PLA2P, PLAP)
  Promoter: CMV
  Tag / fusion protein: 2xstrep-HA (C terminal on insert)
  Cloning method: Gateway Cloning
  Sequencing primers: 5′ CMV-F; 3′ BGH-rev
Terms and licenses: Academic/Nonprofit Terms; Industry Terms: Not Available to Industry
How to cite: pcDNA5FRT/TO-PLAA-Strep-HA was a gift from Hemmo Meyer (Addgene plasmid # 113484 ; http://n2t.net/addgene:113484 ; RRID:Addgene_113484)
