[The description below was written by a language model from this plasmid's Addgene catalogue record and pLannotate feature annotations shown in this document.]
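Description:
pcDNA5FRT/TO-PLAA-Strep-HA is a mammalian expression plasmid built on the Gateway-adapted pcDNA5-FRT-TO-cSH-GW backbone and carrying wild-type human PLAA (phospholipase A-2-activating protein, also called PLAP or DOA1). It is propagated in E. coli through a high-copy ColE1/pUC-type origin with ampicillin selection from the bla gene. A fragment of the f1 origin and remnants of lac regulatory sequences are also annotated in the backbone.

The PLAA coding sequence lacks its stop codon and sits between attB1 and attB2 sites left by Gateway recombination, so translation continues into a vector-encoded C-terminal 2xStrep-HA tag. The tag is listed in the catalogue fields but is not separately annotated in the feature table; it presumably lies in the unannotated stretch between attB2 and the bovine growth hormone polyadenylation signal. Expression is driven by the CMV enhancer and promoter, followed immediately by short elements annotated as tet operator-containing fragments. This matches the "TO" design, in which Tet repressor-expressing cells keep the promoter silent until tetracycline or doxycycline is added.

Downstream, an FRT site directly precedes a hygromycin resistance coding sequence with an SV40 poly(A) signal. No full promoter is annotated ahead of this marker. In this arrangement, FLP-mediated recombination into a genomic FRT site in a suitable host line typically supplies the upstream promoter, allowing hygromycin selection of single-copy isogenic integrants.

The construct suits inducible expression of tagged PLAA, with the Strep and HA epitopes allowing affinity purification and detection. The associated publication used affinity purification with SWATH mass spectrometry to study VCP/p97, with which PLAA associates.
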