Features (pLannotate 1.2.2; 23 found; start..end, strand, type, name):
    172..551     +  enhancer       CMV enhancer: human cytomegalovirus immediate early enhancer
    552..755     +  promoter       CMV promoter: human cytomegalovirus (CMV) immediate early promoter
    757..776     +  promoter       PLtetO-1 promoter (fragment): modified phage lambda PL promoter with tet operator sites (Lutz and Bujard, 1997)
    778..797     +  promoter       PLtetO-1 promoter (fragment): modified phage lambda PL promoter with tet operator sites (Lutz and Bujard, 1997)
    805..838     +  promoter       TRE3GV promoter (fragment): 3rd-generation Tet-responsive promoter that can be activated by binding of Tet-On® 3G, optimized for retroviral and lentiviral vectors
    973..997     +  protein_bind   attB1: mutant version of attB; recombination site for the Gateway® BP reaction BP Clonase™
   1003..3387    +  CDS            PLAA: PLAP_HUMAN - Also known as PLAP. Experimental evidence at protein level: Swiss-Prot protein existence level 1. Plays a role in protein ubiquitination, sorting and degradation through its association with VCP (PubMed:27753622). Involved in ubiquitin-mediated membrane proteins trafficking to late endosomes in an ESCRT-dependent manner, and hence plays a role in synaptic vesicle recycling (By similarity). May play a role in macroautophagy, regulating for instance the clearance of damaged lysosomes (PubMed:27753622). Plays a role in cerebellar Purkinje cell development (By similarity). Positively
   3389..3413    -  protein_bind   attB2: mutant version of attB; recombination site for the Gateway® BP reaction BP Clonase™
   3650..3874    +  polyA_signal   bGH poly(A) signal: bovine growth hormone polyadenylation signal
   3878..3899    +  promoter       SV40 promoter (fragment): SV40 enhancer and early promoter
   3920..4153    +  rep_origin     f1 ori (fragment) (sequence partly withheld): f1 bacteriophage origin of replication; arrow indicates direction of (+) strand synthesis
   4158..4205    +  protein_bind   FRT: FLP-mediated recombination occurs in the 8-bp core sequence TCTAGAAA (Turan and Bode, 2011). FLP recombinase from the Saccharomyces cerevisiae 2μ plasmid
   4213..5235    +  CDS            HygR: aminoglycoside phosphotransferase from E. coli; aph(4)-Ia; confers resistance to hygromycin
   5245..5370    +  CDS            ble (fragment): BLE_KLEPN - Experimental evidence at protein level: Swiss-Prot protein existence level 1. Binding protein with a strong affinity to the bleomycin family of antibiotics. Binds to CL990; an antimitotic-antibiotic compound. From Klebsiella pneumoniae.
   5365..5486    +  polyA_signal   SV40 poly(A) signal: SV40 polyadenylation signal
   5559..5575    -  protein_bind   lac operator: The lac repressor binds to the lac operator to inhibit transcription in E. coli. This inhibition can be relieved by adding lactose or isopropyl-β-D-thiogalactopyranoside (IPTG). lac repressor encoded by lacI
   5583..5613    -  promoter       lac promoter: promoter for the E. coli lac operon
   5628..5649    -  protein_bind   CAP binding site: CAP binding activates transcription in the presence of cAMP. E. coli catabolite activator protein
   5662..5754    -  CDS            lacI (fragment): lac repressor; lacI; The lac repressor binds to the lac operator to inhibit transcription in E. coli. This inhibition can be relieved by adding lactose or isopropyl-β-D-thiogalactopyranoside (IPTG).
   5937..6525    -  rep_origin     ori: high-copy-number ColE1/pMB1/pBR322/pUC origin of replication
   6696..7556    -  CDS            AmpR: β-lactamase; bla; confers resistance to ampicillin, carbenicillin, and related antibiotics
   7557..7661    -  promoter       AmpR promoter: bla
   7720..17      -  misc_feature   bom (fragment) (across the origin): basis of mobility region from pBR322
>Addgene plasmid #113484 | pcDNA5FRT/TO-PLAA-Strep-HA | addgene full sequence | sequence record 218380 | Addgene NGS Result
CATAGTTAAGCCAGTATCTGCTCCCTGCTTGTGTGTTGGAGGTCGCTGAGTAGTGCGCGAGCAAAATTTA
AGCTACAACAAGGCAAGGCTTGACCGACAATTGCATGAAGAATCTGCTTAGGGTTAGGCGTTTTGCGCTG
CTTCGCGATGTACGGGCCAGATATACGCGTTGACATTGATTATTGACTAGTTATTAATAGTAATCAATTA
CGGGGTCATTAGTTCATAGCCCATATATGGAGTTCCGCGTTACATAACTTACGGTAAATGGCCCGCCTGG
CTGACCGCCCAACGACCCCCGCCCATTGACGTCAATAATGACGTATGTTCCCATAGTAACGCCAATAGGG
ACTTTCCATTGACGTCAATGGGTGGAGTATTTACGGTAAACTGCCCACTTGGCAGTACATCAAGTGTATC
ATATGCCAAGTACGCCCCCTATTGACGTCAATGACGGTAAATGGCCCGCCTGGCATTATGCCCAGTACAT
GACCTTATGGGACTTTCCTACTTGGCAGTACATCTACGTATTAGTCATCGCTATTACCATGGTGATGCGG
TTTTGGCAGTACATCAATGGGCGTGGATAGCGGTTTGACTCACGGGGATTTCCAAGTCTCCACCCCATTG
ACGTCAATGGGAGTTTGTTTTGGCACCAAAATCAACGGGACTTTCCAAAATGTCGTAACAACTCCGCCCC
ATTGACGCAAATGGGCGGTAGGCGTGTACGGTGGGAGGTCTATATAAGCAGAGCTCTCCCTATCAGTGAT
AGAGATCTCCCTATCAGTGATAGAGATCGTCGACGAGCTCGTTTAGTGAACCGTCAGATCGCCTGGAGAC
GCCATCCACGCTGTTTTGACCTCCATAGAAGACACCGGGACCGATCCAGCCTCCGGACTCTAGCGTTTAA
ACTTAAGCTTGGTACCGAGCTCGGATCCACTAGTCCAGTGTGGTGGAATTCTGCAGATATCAACAAGTTT
GTACAAAAAAGCAGGCTCCACCATGACGAGCGGCGCAACCAGGTACCGGCTGAGCTGCTCGCTCCGGGGC
CACGAGCTGGACGTACGGGGCCTGGTGTGCTGCGCCTATCCGCCGGGAGCCTTTGTGTCCGTGTCCCGAG
ACCGCACCACCCGCCTCTGGGCCCCAGACAGTCCAAACAGGAGCTTTACAGAAATGCACTGTATGAGTGG
CCATTCCAATTTTGTATCTTGTGTATGCATCATACCCTCAAGTGACATCTACCCTCATGGCCTAATTGCC
ACCGGTGGAAATGACCACAATATATGCATTTTCTCACTGGACAGTCCAATGCCACTTTATATTCTAAAAG
GCCACAAAAATACTGTTTGTAGTCTATCATCTGGAAAATTTGGGACATTACTTAGTGGTTCATGGGACAC
CACTGCTAAAGTCTGGCTGAATGACAAGTGCATGATGACCTTGCAGGGTCATACAGCTGCAGTGTGGGCG
GTAAAGATCTTACCTGAACAGGGCTTAATGTTGACTGGATCAGCAGACAAGACTGTTAAACTGTGGAAGG
CTGGAAGATGTGAGAGGACTTTTTCAGGGCATGAAGACTGTGTAAGAGGTTTGGCAATTTTGAGTGAAAC
AGAATTTCTTTCCTGTGCAAATGATGCTAGTATTAGAAGGTGGCAAATCACTGGCGAGTGTCTTGAAGTA
TATTATGGACATACAAATTATATTTATAGCATATCCGTTTTTCCAAATTGTAGAGACTTTGTGACAACAG
CAGAGGACAGATCTCTGAGAATCTGGAAACATGGGGAATGTGCTCAAACTATCCGACTTCCAGCTCAGTC
TATATGGTGCTGCTGTGTGCTCGACAATGGTGACATTGTGGTTGGTGCGAGTGATGGCATTATTAGAGTG
TTTACAGAATCAGAAGATCGAACAGCAAGTGCTGAAGAAATCAAGGCTTTTGAAAAAGAACTGTCTCACG
CAACCATTGATTCTAAAACTGGCGATTTAGGGGACATCAATGCTGAGCAGCTTCCTGGGAGGGAACATCT
TAATGAACCTGGTACTAGAGAAGGACAGACTCGTCTAATCAGAGATGGGGAGAAAGTCGAAGCCTATCAG
TGGAGTGTTAGTGAAGGGAGGTGGATAAAAATTGGTGATGTTGTTGGCTCATCTGGTGCTAATCAGCAAA
CATCTGGAAAAGTTTTATATGAAGGGAAAGAATTTGATTATGTTTTCTCAATTGATGTCAATGAAGGTGG
ACCATCATATAAATTGCCATATAATACCAGTGATGACCCTTGGTTAACTGCATACAACTTCTTACAGAAG
AATGATTTGAATCCTATGTTTCTGGATCAAGTAGCTAAATTTATTATTGATAACACAAAAGGTCAAATGT
TGGGACTTGGGAATCCCAGCTTTTCAGATCCATTTACAGGTGGTGGTCGGTATGTTCCGGGCTCTTCGGG
ATCTTCTAACACACTACCCACAGCAGATCCTTTTACAGGTGCTGGTCGTTATGTACCAGGTTCTGCAAGT
ATGGGAACTACCATGGCCGGAGTTGATCCATTTACAGGGAATAGTGCCTACCGATCAGCTGCATCTAAAA
CAATGAATATTTATTTCCCTAAAAAAGAGGCTGTCACATTTGACCAAGCAAACCCTACACAAATATTAGG
TAAACTGAAGGAACTTAATGGAACTGCACCTGAAGAGAAGAAGTTAACTGAGGATGACTTGATACTTCTT
GAGAAGATACTGTCTCTAATATGTAATAGTTCTTCAGAAAAACCCACAGTCCAGCAACTTCAGATTTTGT
GGAAAGCTATTAACTGTCCTGAAGATATTGTCTTTCCTGCACTTGACATTCTTCGGTTGTCAATTAAACA
CCCCAGTGTGAATGAGAACTTCTGCAATGAAAAGGAAGGGGCTCAGTTCAGCAGTCATCTTATCAATCTT
CTGAACCCTAAAGGAAAGCCAGCAAACCAGCTGCTTGCTCTCAGGACTTTTTGCAATTGTTTTGTTGGCC
AGGCAGGACAAAAACTCATGATGTCCCAGAGGGAATCACTGATGTCCCATGCAATAGAACTGAAATCAGG
GAGCAATAAGAACATTCACATTGCTCTGGCTACATTGGCCCTGAACTATTCTGTTTGTTTTCATAAAGAC
CATAACATTGAAGGGAAAGCCCAATGTTTGTCACTAATTAGCACAATCTTGGAAGTAGTACAAGACCTAG
AAGCCACTTTTAGACTTCTTGTGGCTCTTGGAACACTTATCAGTGATGATTCAAATGCTGTACAATTAGC
CAAGTCTTTAGGTGTTGATTCTCAAATAAAAAAGTATTCCTCAGTATCAGAACCAGCTAAAGTAAGTGAA
TGCTGTAGATTTATCCTAAATTTGCTGTACCCAGCTTTCTTGTACAAAGTGGTTGATATCAAGGCCGCCG
ACATCACCAGCCTGTACAAGAAAGTGGGGTGGAGCCATCCCCAGTTCGAGAAGGGCGGAGGATCTGGCGG
CGGAAGCGGCGGAGGAAGCTGGTCCCACCCTCAGTTTGAGAAAGGCACCGAGCTGGGCAGCACCATGGCC
AGCTACCCCTACGACGTGCCCGACTACGCCTGATGACTCGAGTCTAGAGGGCCCGTTTAAACCCGCTGAT
CAGCCTCGACTGTGCCTTCTAGTTGCCAGCCATCTGTTGTTTGCCCCTCCCCCGTGCCTTCCTTGACCCT
GGAAGGTGCCACTCCCACTGTCCTTTCCTAATAAAATGAGGAAATTGCATCGCATTGTCTGAGTAGGTGT
CATTCTATTCTGGGGGGTGGGGTGGGGCAGGACAGCAAGGGGGAGGATTGGGAAGACAATAGCAGGCATG
CTGGGGATGCGGTGGGCTCTATGGCTTCTGAGGCGGAAAGAACCAGCTGGGGCTCTAGGGGGTATCCCC
[124 nt withheld, positions 3920-4043]
C
[91 nt withheld, positions 4045-4135]
AGGGTGATGGTTCACGTACCTAGAAGTTCCTATTCCGAAGTTCCTATTCTCTAGAAAGTATAGGAACTTC
CTTGGCCAAAAAGCCTGAACTCACCGCGACGTCTGTCGAGAAGTTTCTGATCGAAAAGTTCGACAGCGTC
TCCGACCTGATGCAGCTCTCGGAGGGCGAAGAATCTCGTGCTTTCAGCTTCGATGTAGGAGGGCGTGGAT
ATGTCCTGCGGGTAAATAGCTGCGCCGATGGTTTCTACAAAGATCGTTATGTTTATCGGCACTTTGCATC
GGCCGCGCTCCCGATTCCGGAAGTGCTTGACATTGGGGAATTCAGCGAGAGCCTGACCTATTGCATCTCC
CGCCGTGCACAGGGTGTCACGTTGCAAGACCTGCCTGAAACCGAACTGCCCGCTGTTCTGCAGCCGGTCG
CGGAGGCCATGGATGCGATCGCTGCGGCCGATCTTAGCCAGACGAGCGGGTTCGGCCCATTCGGACCGCA
AGGAATCGGTCAATACACTACATGGCGTGATTTCATATGCGCGATTGCTGATCCCCATGTGTATCACTGG
CAAACTGTGATGGACGACACCGTCAGTGCGTCCGTCGCGCAGGCTCTCGATGAGCTGATGCTTTGGGCCG
AGGACTGCCCCGAAGTCCGGCACCTCGTGCACGCGGATTTCGGCTCCAACAATGTCCTGACGGACAATGG
CCGCATAACAGCGGTCATTGACTGGAGCGAGGCGATGTTCGGGGATTCCCAATACGAGGTCGCCAACATC
TTCTTCTGGAGGCCGTGGTTGGCTTGTATGGAGCAGCAGACGCGCTACTTCGAGCGGAGGCATCCGGAGC
TTGCAGGATCGCCGCGGCTCCGGGCGTATATGCTCCGCATTGGTCTTGACCAACTCTATCAGAGCTTGGT
TGACGGCAATTTCGATGATGCAGCTTGGGCGCAGGGTCGATGCGACGCAATCGTCCGATCCGGAGCCGGG
ACTGTCGGGCGTACACAAATCGCCCGCAGAAGCGCGGCCGTCTGGACCGATGGCTGTGTAGAAGTACTCG
CCGATAGTGGAAACCGACGCCCCAGCACTCGTCCGAGGGCAAAGGAATAGCACGTACTACGAGATTTCGA
TTCCACCGCCGCCTTCTATGAAAGGTTGGGCTTCGGAATCGTTTTCCGGGACGCCGGCTGGATGATCCTC
CAGCGCGGGGATCTCATGCTGGAGTTCTTCGCCCACCCCAACTTGTTTATTGCAGCTTATAATGGTTACA
AATAAAGCAATAGCATCACAAATTTCACAAATAAAGCATTTTTTTCACTGCATTCTAGTTGTGGTTTGTC
CAAACTCATCAATGTATCTTATCATGTCTGTATACCGTCGACCTCTAGCTAGAGCTTGGCGTAATCATGG
TCATAGCTGTTTCCTGTGTGAAATTGTTATCCGCTCACAATTCCACACAACATACGAGCCGGAAGCATAA
AGTGTAAAGCCTGGGGTGCCTAATGAGTGAGCTAACTCACATTAATTGCGTTGCGCTCACTGCCCGCTTT
CCAGTCGGGAAACCTGTCGTGCCAGCTGCATTAATGAATCGGCCAACGCGCGGGGAGAGGCGGTTTGCGT
ATTGGGCGCTCTTCCGCTTCCTCGCTCACTGACTCGCTGCGCTCGGTCGTTCGGCTGCGGCGAGCGGTAT
CAGCTCACTCAAAGGCGGTAATACGGTTATCCACAGAATCAGGGGATAACGCAGGAAAGAACATGTGAGC
AAAAGGCCAGCAAAAGGCCAGGAACCGTAAAAAGGCCGCGTTGCTGGCGTTTTTCCATAGGCTCCGCCCC
CCTGACGAGCATCACAAAAATCGACGCTCAAGTCAGAGGTGGCGAAACCCGACAGGACTATAAAGATACC
AGGCGTTTCCCCCTGGAAGCTCCCTCGTGCGCTCTCCTGTTCCGACCCTGCCGCTTACCGGATACCTGTC
CGCCTTTCTCCCTTCGGGAAGCGTGGCGCTTTCTCATAGCTCACGCTGTAGGTATCTCAGTTCGGTGTAG
GTCGTTCGCTCCAAGCTGGGCTGTGTGCACGAACCCCCCGTTCAGCCCGACCGCTGCGCCTTATCCGGTA
ACTATCGTCTTGAGTCCAACCCGGTAAGACACGACTTATCGCCACTGGCAGCAGCCACTGGTAACAGGAT
TAGCAGAGCGAGGTATGTAGGCGGTGCTACAGAGTTCTTGAAGTGGTGGCCTAACTACGGCTACACTAGA
AGAACAGTATTTGGTATCTGCGCTCTGCTGAAGCCAGTTACCTTCGGAAAAAGAGTTGGTAGCTCTTGAT
CCGGCAAACAAACCACCGCTGGTAGCGGTGGTTTTTTTGTTTGCAAGCAGCAGATTACGCGCAGAAAAAA
AGGATCTCAAGAAGATCCTTTGATCTTTTCTACGGGGTCTGACGCTCAGTGGAACGAAAACTCACGTTAA
GGGATTTTGGTCATGAGATTATCAAAAAGGATCTTCACCTAGATCCTTTTAAATTAAAAATGAAGTTTTA
AATCAATCTAAAGTATATATGAGTAAACTTGGTCTGACAGTTACCAATGCTTAATCAGTGAGGCACCTAT
CTCAGCGATCTGTCTATTTCGTTCATCCATAGTTGCCTGACTCCCCGTCGTGTAGATAACTACGATACGG
GAGGGCTTACCATCTGGCCCCAGTGCTGCAATGATACCGCGAGACCCACGCTCACCGGCTCCAGATTTAT
CAGCAATAAACCAGCCAGCCGGAAGGGCCGAGCGCAGAAGTGGTCCTGCAACTTTATCCGCCTCCATCCA
GTCTATTAATTGTTGCCGGGAAGCTAGAGTAAGTAGTTCGCCAGTTAATAGTTTGCGCAACGTTGTTGCC
ATTGCTACAGGCATCGTGGTGTCACGCTCGTCGTTTGGTATGGCTTCATTCAGCTCCGGTTCCCAACGAT
CAAGGCGAGTTACATGATCCCCCATGTTGTGCAAAAAAGCGGTTAGCTCCTTCGGTCCTCCGATCGTTGT
CAGAAGTAAGTTGGCCGCAGTGTTATCACTCATGGTTATGGCAGCACTGCATAATTCTCTTACTGTCATG
CCATCCGTAAGATGCTTTTCTGTGACTGGTGAGTACTCAACCAAGTCATTCTGAGAATAGTGTATGCGGC
GACCGAGTTGCTCTTGCCCGGCGTCAATACGGGATAATACCGCGCCACATAGCAGAACTTTAAAAGTGCT
CATCATTGGAAAACGTTCTTCGGGGCGAAAACTCTCAAGGATCTTACCGCTGTTGAGATCCAGTTCGATG
TAACCCACTCGTGCACCCAACTGATCTTCAGCATCTTTTACTTTCACCAGCGTTTCTGGGTGAGCAAAAA
CAGGAAGGCAAAATGCCGCAAAAAAGGGAATAAGGGCGACACGGAAATGTTGAATACTCATACTCTTCCT
TTTTCAATATTATTGAAGCATTTATCAGGGTTATTGTCTCATGAGCGGATACATATTTGAATGTATTTAG
AAAAATAAACAAATAGGGGTTCCGCGCACATTTCCCCGAAAAGTGCCACCTGACGTCGACGGATCGGGAG
ATCTCCCGATCCCCTATGGTGCACTCTCAGTACAATCTGCTCTGATGCCG
